>Addgene plasmid #118713 | pSP2-96-merTetO-EFS-BLaR | addgene full sequence | sequence record 236148 | Addgene NGS Result
TCCCTATCAGTGATAGAGAAGGTGGGGATACTAGGTGGGTGATATTCCCTATCAGTGATAGAGATTATAG
AGTGTCCCTATCAGTGATAGAGATAGGGTTGATTCCCTATCAGTGATAGAGAAGGTTTGGAAACTAGGTA
GAGGTATCCCTATCAGTGATAGAGAGGTGTTAGGGTCCCTATCAGTGATAGAGAGGATAAAGTGTCCCTA
TCAGTGATAGAGATGGGTTAAAGACTAGGTAGTGGAAAGTCCCTATCAGTGATAGAGAGATTTTTATTTC
CCTATCAGTGATAGAGAGAGGGGATAATCCCTATCAGTGATAGAGATTGTAGAGTTACTAGGGAAGTGGT
TGTCCCTATCAGTGATAGAGAGTAGAGGGAGTCCCTATCAGTGATAGAGAAAAGGTGGTTTCCCTATCAG
TGATAGAGAATAAGTTAGTACTAGGGTGTAATTTATCCCTATCAGTGATAGAGAGTATAGAGGGTCCCTA
TCAGTGATAGAGAGTAATATGGTTCCCTATCAGTGATAGAGATGGAGGTGGGACTAGGAGTTTAGATTTC
CCTATCAGTGATAGAGAGGTAATTTTGTCCCTATCAGTGATAGAGATTAGTATGGTTCCCTATCAGTGAT
AGAGAGGGTTGTGATACTAGGGAGGTGGAGATCCCTATCAGTGATAGAGAGTAAGGTAGTTCCCTATCAG
TGATAGAGAGGTGAAGGTGTCCCTATCAGTGATAGAGATATATAGGAAACTAGGGGAGTAGTTGTCCCTA
TCAGTGATAGAGAGTATGGAGGTTCCCTATCAGTGATAGAGATGGGAAAAAGTCCCTATCAGTGATAGAG
AGATAGTGGGGACTAGGAATAGATTTATCCCTATCAGTGATAGAGATTTTAATTTTTCCCTATCAGTGAT
AGAGAGAGGTTAGATTCCCTATCAGTGATAGAGAGGAGGTGGAGACTAGGGTTAAGATAATCCCTATCAG
TGATAGAGATGTATGGGTATCCCTATCAGTGATAGAGATGGGGGGTGGTCCCTATCAGTGATAGAGATGA
AAGTGAGACTAGGAAGTTATGAGTCCCTATCAGTGATAGAGATGAAAATTATTCCCTATCAGTGATAGAG
ATTTGAGAGTATCCCTATCAGTGATAGAGAATAATTGAATACTAGGGAATTGTAGTTCCCTATCAGTGAT
AGAGATTATGGGGGGTCCCTATCAGTGATAGAGATGTGGTGTGGTCCCTATCAGTGATAGAGAAAAGATT
GTAACTAGGTTATGTTGTATCCCTATCAGTGATAGAGAGAGAAGATAATCCCTATCAGTGATAGAGAGGG
AGATGAATCCCTATCAGTGATAGAGAGTAAAAGTTTACTAGGGATTTTAGATTCCCTATCAGTGATAGAG
AAGTGGGGATGTCCCTATCAGTGATAGAGATGTAGTATATTCCCTATCAGTGATAGAGAGTTTTAGGAAA
CTAGGAAGTGTATATTCCCTATCAGTGATAGAGAAGAGATGTTGTCCCTATCAGTGATAGAGAAAGGGTG
GGTTCCCTATCAGTGATAGAGAGTAATTTATAACTAGGTGATGTTGGTTCCCTATCAGTGATAGAGAAAG
GTAGATATCCCTATCAGTGATAGAGATGGGAGAGTTTCCCTATCAGTGATAGAGAAGATGTTAAGACTAG
GTTAGTGGGTGTCCCTATCAGTGATAGAGATAAAGGTGTGTCCCTATCAGTGATAGAGAGGATATATGTT
CCCTATCAGTGATAGAGAATGGAATTGGACTAGGTGTTGTTTGGTCCCTATCAGTGATAGAGAGTGGTTG
ATTTCCCTATCAGTGATAGAGAGTATTGTTAGTCCCTATCAGTGATAGAGAGTTAATTTGGACTAGGTAG
GAATAGGTCCCTATCAGTGATAGAGAATGGGTTTTATCCCTATCAGTGATAGAGATAGGGTAAATTCCCT
ATCAGTGATAGAGATTAAGATAATACTAGGTAGTAGGTGTTCCCTATCAGTGATAGAGATTGTATTTGGT
CCCTATCAGTGATAGAGAGGGGGTGTGTTCCCTATCAGTGATAGAGAATTGATAGATACTAGGGTATATA
TGTTCCCTATCAGTGATAGAGAAATTTAAAAGTCCCTATCAGTGATAGAGAATTGGGGTTGTCCCTATCA
GTGATAGAGATGTTTTATATACTAGGGAGATGAATTTCCCTATCAGTGATAGAGATGGGTTTGAGTCCCT
ATCAGTGATAGAGAGGAAAAGGATTCCCTATCAGTGATAGAGATAGGTTGATGACTAGTATAACTTCGTA
TAATGTATGCTATACGAAGTTATCATATGGCTAGGTCTTGAAAGGAGTGGGAATTGGCTCCGGTGCCCGT
CAGTGGGCAGAGCGCACATCGCCCACAGTCCCCGAGAAGTTGGGGGGAGGGGTCGGCAATTGATCCGGTG
CCTAGAGAAGGTGGCGCGGGGTAAACTGGGAAAGTGATGTCGTGTACTGGCTCCGCCTTTTTCCCGAGGG
TGGGGGAGAACCGTATATAAGTGCAGTAGTCGCCGTGAACGTTCTTTTTCGCAACGGGTTTGCCGCCAGA
ACACAGGAAGCTTGCCACCATGGCCAAGCCTTTGTCTCAAGAAGAATCCACCCTCATTGAAAGAGCAACG
GCTACAATCAACAGCATCCCCATCTCTGAAGACTACAGCGTCGCCAGCGCAGCTCTCTCTAGCGACGGCC
GCATCTTCACTGGTGTCAATGTATATCATTTTACTGGGGGACCTTGCGCAGAACTCGTGGTGCTGGGCAC
TGCTGCTGCTGCGGCAGCTGGCAACCTGACTTGTATCGTCGCGATCGGAAATGAGAACAGGGGCATCTTG
AGCCCCTGCGGACGGTGCCGACAGGTTCTTCTCGATCTGCATCCTGGGATCAAAGCCATAGTGAAGGACA
GTGATGGACAGCCGACGGCAGTTGGGATTCGTGAATTGCTGCCCTCTGGTTATGTGTGGGAGGGCTAACC
CTTATACGCAAGGGAGTAGATGCCGACCGAACAAGAGCTGATTTCGAGAACGCCTCAGCCAGCAACTCGC
GCGAGCCTAGCAAGGCAAATGCGAGAGAACGGCCTTACGCTTGGTGGCACAGTTCTCGTCCACAGTTCGC
TAAGCTCGCTCGGCTGGGTCGCGGGAGGGCCGGTCGCAGTGATTCAGGCCCTTCTGGATTGTGTTGGTCC
CCAGGGCACGATTGTCATGCCCACGCACTCGGGTGATCTGACTGATCCCGCAGATTGGAGATCGCCGCCC
GTGCCTGCCGATTGGGTGCAGATCAGCCTCGAGGCCAGCTAGCTTGAACTTGTTTATTGCAGCTTATAAT
GGTTACAAATAAAGCAATAGCATCACAAATTTCACAAATAAAGCATTTTTTTCACTGCATTCTAGTTGTG
GTTTGTCCAAACTCATCAATGTATCTTATCATGTCTGGATCACATGTTTCGAAATAACTTCGTATAATGT
ATGCTATACGAAGTTATCTCGAGAGCGCTGCTAGCTTAAGGTACCATCGATAGATCTGGGCCCGTGACCA
AACAGGAAAAAACCGCCCTTAACATGGCCCGCTTTATCAGAAGCCAGACATTAACGCTTCTGGAGAAACT
CAACGAGCTGGACGCGGATGAACAGGCAGACATCTGTGAATCGCTTCACGACCACGCTGATGAGCTTTAC
CGCAGCTGCCTCGCGCGTTTCGGTGATGACGGTGAAAACCTCTGACTTAAGCCTGAGGGCTAGGTCTTGA
AAGGAGTGGGAATTGGCTCCGGTGCCCGTCAGTGGGCAGAGCGCACATCGCCCACAGTCCCCGAGAAGTT
GGGGGGAGGGGTCGGCAATTGATCCGGTGCCTAGAGAAGGTGGCGCGGGGTAAACTGGGAAAGTGATGTC
GTGTACTGGCTCCGCCTTTTTCCCGAGGGTGGGGGAGAACCGTATATAAGTGCAGTAGTCGCCGTGAACG
TTCTTTTTCGCAACGGGTTTGCCGCCAGAACACAGGGGCGCGCCACCATGGCTTCGTACCCCTGCCATCA
ACACGCGTCTGCGTTCGACCAGGCTGCGCGTTCTCGCGGCCATAGCAACCGACGTACGGCGTTGCGCCCT
CGCCGGCAGCAAGAAGCCACGGAAGTCCGCCTGGAGCAGAAAATGCCCACGCTACTGCGGGTTTATATAG
ACGGTCCTCACGGGATGGGGAAAACCACCACCACGCAACTGCTGGTGGCCCTGGGTTCGCGCGACGATAT
CGTCTACGTACCCGAGCCGATGACTTACTGGCAGGTGCTGGGGGCTTCCGAGACAATCGCGAACATCTAC
ACCACACAACACCGCCTCGACCAGGGTGAGATATCGGCCGGGGACGCGGCGGTGGTAATGACAAGCGCCC
AGATAACAATGGGCATGCCTTATGCCGTGACCGACGCCGTTCTGGCTCCTCATATCGGGGGGGAGGCTGG
GAGCTCACATGCCCCGCCCCCGGCCCTCACCCTCATCTTCGACCGCCATCCCATCGCCGCCCTCCTGTGC
TACCCGGCCGCGCGATACCTTATGGGCAGCATGACCCCCCAGGCCGTGCTGGCGTTCGTGGCCCTCATCC
CGCCGACCTTGCCCGGCACAAACATCGTGTTGGGGGCCCTTCCGGAGGACAGACACATCGACCGCCTGGC
CAAACGCCAGCGCCCCGGCGAGCGGCTTGACCTGGCTATGCTGGCCGCGATTCGCCGCGTTTACGGGCTG
CTTGCCAATACGGTGCGGTATCTGCAGGGCGGCGGGTCGTGGCGGGAGGATTGGGGACAGCTTTCGGGGA
CGGCCGTGCCGCCCCAGGGTGCCGAGCCCCAGAGCAACGCGGGCCCACGACCCCATATCGGGGACACGTT
ATTTACCCTGTTTCGGGCCCCCGAGTTGCTGGCCCCCAACGGCGACCTGTACAACGTGTTTGCCTGGGCC
TTGGACGTCTTGGCCAAACGCCTCCGTCCCATGCACGTCTTTATCCTGGATTACGACCAATCGCCCGCCG
GCTGCCGGGACGCCCTGCTGCAACTTACCTCCGGGATGGTCCAGACCCACGTCACCACCCCCGGCTCCAT
ACCGACGATCTGCGACCTGGCGCGCACGTTTGCCCGGGAGATGGGGGAGGCTAACTGACGATGATAACGC
GACTCTAGAGTCGGGGCGGCCGGCCGCTTCGAGCAGACATGATAAGATACATTGATGAGTTTGGACAAAC
CACAACTAGAATGCAGTGAAAAAAATGCTTTATTTGTGAAATTTGTGATGCTATTGCTTTATTTGTAACC
ATTATAAGCTGCAATAAACAAGTTAACAACAACAATTGCATTCATTTTATGTTTCAGGTTCAGGGGGAGG
TGTGGGAGGTTTTTTAAAGCAAGTAAAACCTCTACAAATGTGGTAAAATCGATAAGGATCCGTTTGCGTA
TTGGGCGCTCTTCCGCTTCCTCGCTCACTGACTCGCTGCGCTCGGTCGTTCGGCTGCGGCGAGCGGTATC
AGCTCACTCAAAGGCGGTAATACGGTTATCCACAGAATCAGGGGATAACGCAGGAAAGAACATGTGAGCA
AAAGGCCAGCAAAAGGCCAGGAACCGTAAAAAGGCCGCGTTGCTGGCGTTTTTCCATAGGCTCCGCCCCC
CTGACGAGCATCACAAAAATCGACGCTCAAGTCAGAGGTGGCGAAACCCGACAGGACTATAAAGATACCA
GGCGTTTCCCCCTGGAAGCTCCCTCGTGCGCTCTCCTGTTCCGACCCTGCCGCTTACCGGATACCTGTCC
GCCTTTCTCCCTTCGGGAAGCGTGGCGCTTTCTCATAGCTCACGCTGTAGGTATCTCAGTTCGGTGTAGG
TCGTTCGCTCCAAGCTGGGCTGTGTGCACGAACCCCCCGTTCAGCCCGACCGCTGCGCCTTATCCGGTAA
CTATCGTCTTGAGTCCAACCCGGTAAGACACGACTTATCGCCACTGGCAGCAGCCACTGGTAACAGGATT
AGCAGAGCGAGGTATGTAGGCGGTGCTACAGAGTTCTTGAAGTGGTGGCCTAACTACGGCTACACTAGAA
GGACAGTATTTGGTATCTGCGCTCTGCTGAAGCCAGTTACCTTCGGAAAAAGAGTTGGTAGCTCTTGATC
CGGCAAACAAACCACCGCTGGTAGCGGTGGTTTTTTTGTTTGCAAGCAGCAGATTACGCGCAGAAAAAAA
GGATCTCAAGAAGATCCTTTGATCTTTTCTACGGGGTCTGACGCTCAGTGGAACGAAAACTCACGTTAAG
GGATTTTGGTCATGAGATTATCAAAAAGGATCTTCACCTAGATCCTTTTAAATTAAAAATGAAGTTTTAA
ATCAATCTAAAGTATATATGAGTAAACTTGGTCTGACAGTTACCAATGCTTAATCAGTGAGGCACCTATC
TCAGCGATCTGTCTATTTCGTTCATCCATAGTTGCCTGACTCCCCGTCGTGTAGATAACTACGATACGGG
AGGGCTTACCATCTGGCCCCAGTGCTGCAATGATACCGCGAGACCCACGCTCACCGGCTCCAGATTTATC
AGCAATAAACCAGCCAGCCGGAAGGGCCGAGCGCAGAAGTGGTCCTGCAACTTTATCCGCCTCCATCCAG
TCTATTAATTGTTGCCGGGAAGCTAGAGTAAGTAGTTCGCCAGTTAATAGTTTGCGCAACGTTGTTGCCA
TTGCTGCAGGCATCGTGGTGTCACGCTCGTCGTTTGGTATGGCTTCATTCAGCTCCGGTTCCCAACGATC
AAGGCGAGTTACATGATCCCCCATGTTGTGCAAAAAAGCGGTTAGCTCCTTCGGTCCTCCGATCGTTGTC
AGAAGTAAGTTGGCCGCAGTGTTATCACTCATGGTTATGGCAGCACTGCATAATTCTCTTACTGTCATGC
CATCCGTAAGATGCTTTTCTGTGACTGGTGAGTACTCAACCAAGTCATTCTGAGAATAGTGTATGCGGCG
ACCGAGTTGCTCTTGCCCGGCGTCAACACGGGATAATACCGCGCCACATAGCAGAACTTTAAAAGTGCTC
ATCATTGGAAAACGTTCTTCGGGGCGAAAACTCTCAAGGATCTTACCGCTGTTGAGATCCAGTTCGATGT
AACCCACTCGTGCACCCAACTGATCTTCAGCATCTTTTACTTTCACCAGCGTTTCTGGGTGAGCAAAAAC
AGGAAGGCAAAATGCCGCAAAAAAGGGAATAAGGGCGACACGGAAATGTTGAATACTCATACTCTTCCTT
TTTCAATATTATTGAAGCATTTATCAGGGTTATTGTCTCATGAGCGGATACATATTTGAATGTATTTAGA
AAAATAAACAAATAGGGGTTCCGCGCACATTTCCCCGAAAAGTGCCACCTGACGTCTAAGAAACCATTAT
TATCATGACATTAACCTATAAAAATAGGCGTATCACGAGGCCCTTTCGTCTTCAAGAATTCGCCCTAGGA
ATGGGTTAGTCCCTATCAGTGATAGAGAGAAGGGTGTTTCCCTATCAGTGATAGAGATGGTGGTGATTCC
CTATCAGTGATAGAGAATTGAAATTTACTAGGAGAATAGAAGTCCCTATCAGTGATAGAGAATATTGGTG
TTCCCTATCAGTGATAGAGAGGGAATAGTTTCCCTATCAGTGATAGAGATAGTTTGGGGACTAGGGAAGA
GTTTGTCCCTATCAGTGATAGAGAGTGTGTATAGTCCCTATCAGTGATAGAGAAGAAGTAATGTCCCTAT
CAGTGATAGAGAAGTTAATGTAACTAGGAAAAATATAATCCCTATCAGTGATAGAGAAATTTTGAGATCC
CTATCAGTGATAGAGATTGGGAGTGGTCCCTATCAGTGATAGAGATGGAAGAAGGACTAGGGAATGTATG
ATCCCTATCAGTGATAGAGAAGAGTTAGTGTCCCTATCAGTGATAGAGAGTAGTTGGATTCCCTATCAGT
GATAGAGATAGGGGTGATACTAGGTGGGGGATTGTCCCTATCAGTGATAGAGAGGAAAAAGGTTCCCTAT
CAGTGATAGAGAGTTGGTGGAATCCCTATCAGTGATAGAGAGTAAATGTTAACTAGGAAGATGAGTTTCC
CTATCAGTGATAGAGATTGTATGAAGTTCCCTATCAGTGATAGAGATTATTTAGGTTCCCTATCAGTGAT
AGAGAGGTGAGTTGGACTAGGTAATAGATGGTCCCTATCAGTGATAGAGAGGGGTATTGGTCCCTATCAG
TGATAGAGAGTATAGTTATTCCCTATCAGTGATAGAGAAGATAGTGATACTAGGAGGAGTTGGGTCCCTA
TCAGTGATAGAGATTAGAGATGGTCCCTATCAGTGATAGAGAGTAGGAAATTTCCCTATCAGTGATAGAG
ATAAAGGGTGACTAGGAAGTATTGAATCCCTATCAGTGATAGAGAATATATTGTGTCCCTATCAGTGATA
GAGAGTAGGGTGGT
Features (pLannotate 1.2.2; 113 found; start..end, strand, type, name):
     46..66      +  promoter       PLtetO-1 promoter (fragment): modified phage lambda PL promoter with tet operator sites (Lutz and Bujard, 1997)
     75..95      +  promoter       PLtetO-1 promoter (fragment): modified phage lambda PL promoter with tet operator sites (Lutz and Bujard, 1997)
    104..123     +  promoter       tight TRE promoter (fragment): Tet-responsive promoter PTight, consisting of seven tet operator sequences followed by the minimal CMV promoter
    146..165     +  promoter       PLtetO-1 promoter (fragment): modified phage lambda PL promoter with tet operator sites (Lutz and Bujard, 1997)
    176..194     +  promoter       PLtetO-1 promoter (fragment): modified phage lambda PL promoter with tet operator sites (Lutz and Bujard, 1997)
    205..224     +  promoter       PLtetO-1 promoter (fragment): modified phage lambda PL promoter with tet operator sites (Lutz and Bujard, 1997)
    250..268     +  promoter       PLtetO-1 promoter (fragment): modified phage lambda PL promoter with tet operator sites (Lutz and Bujard, 1997)
    279..297     +  promoter       PLtetO-1 promoter (fragment): modified phage lambda PL promoter with tet operator sites (Lutz and Bujard, 1997)
    308..329     +  promoter       PLtetO-1 promoter (fragment): modified phage lambda PL promoter with tet operator sites (Lutz and Bujard, 1997)
    353..371     +  promoter       PLtetO-1 promoter (fragment): modified phage lambda PL promoter with tet operator sites (Lutz and Bujard, 1997)
    382..404     +  protein_bind   tetracycline response element (fragment): contains seven copies of the tetracycline operator tetO tetracycline repressor TetR
    411..430     +  promoter       tight TRE promoter (fragment): Tet-responsive promoter PTight, consisting of seven tet operator sequences followed by the minimal CMV promoter
    455..474     +  promoter       PLtetO-1 promoter (fragment): modified phage lambda PL promoter with tet operator sites (Lutz and Bujard, 1997)
    485..503     +  protein_bind   tet operator: tetO; bacterial operator O2 for the tetR and tetA genes tetracycline repressor TetR
    514..533     +  promoter       PLtetO-1 promoter (fragment): modified phage lambda PL promoter with tet operator sites (Lutz and Bujard, 1997)
    559..577     +  promoter       PLtetO-1 promoter (fragment): modified phage lambda PL promoter with tet operator sites (Lutz and Bujard, 1997)
    588..608     +  promoter       PLtetO-1 promoter (fragment): modified phage lambda PL promoter with tet operator sites (Lutz and Bujard, 1997)
    617..635     +  promoter       PLtetO-1 promoter (fragment): modified phage lambda PL promoter with tet operator sites (Lutz and Bujard, 1997)
    661..680     +  promoter       PLtetO-1 promoter (fragment): modified phage lambda PL promoter with tet operator sites (Lutz and Bujard, 1997)
    691..709     +  promoter       PLtetO-1 promoter (fragment): modified phage lambda PL promoter with tet operator sites (Lutz and Bujard, 1997)
    720..740     +  promoter       PLtetO-1 promoter (fragment): modified phage lambda PL promoter with tet operator sites (Lutz and Bujard, 1997)
    765..783     +  promoter       PLtetO-1 promoter (fragment): modified phage lambda PL promoter with tet operator sites (Lutz and Bujard, 1997)
    794..813     +  promoter       PLtetO-1 promoter (fragment): modified phage lambda PL promoter with tet operator sites (Lutz and Bujard, 1997)
    823..841     +  promoter       PLtetO-1 promoter (fragment): modified phage lambda PL promoter with tet operator sites (Lutz and Bujard, 1997)
    868..888     +  promoter       PLtetO-1 promoter (fragment): modified phage lambda PL promoter with tet operator sites (Lutz and Bujard, 1997)
    897..915     +  promoter       PLtetO-1 promoter (fragment): modified phage lambda PL promoter with tet operator sites (Lutz and Bujard, 1997)
    926..944     +  promoter       PLtetO-1 promoter (fragment): modified phage lambda PL promoter with tet operator sites (Lutz and Bujard, 1997)
    970..990     +  promoter       PLtetO-1 promoter (fragment): modified phage lambda PL promoter with tet operator sites (Lutz and Bujard, 1997)
    999..1019    +  promoter       PLtetO-1 promoter (fragment): modified phage lambda PL promoter with tet operator sites (Lutz and Bujard, 1997)
   1029..1048    +  promoter       PLtetO-1 promoter (fragment): modified phage lambda PL promoter with tet operator sites (Lutz and Bujard, 1997)
   1074..1093    +  promoter       PLtetO-1 promoter (fragment): modified phage lambda PL promoter with tet operator sites (Lutz and Bujard, 1997)
   1103..1122    +  promoter       PLtetO-1 promoter (fragment): modified phage lambda PL promoter with tet operator sites (Lutz and Bujard, 1997)
   1130..1151    +  promoter       tight TRE promoter (fragment): Tet-responsive promoter PTight, consisting of seven tet operator sequences followed by the minimal CMV promoter
   1177..1197    +  promoter       PLtetO-1 promoter (fragment): modified phage lambda PL promoter with tet operator sites (Lutz and Bujard, 1997)
   1206..1225    +  promoter       PLtetO-1 promoter (fragment): modified phage lambda PL promoter with tet operator sites (Lutz and Bujard, 1997)
   1235..1257    +  protein_bind   tetracycline response element (fragment): contains seven copies of the tetracycline operator tetO tetracycline repressor TetR
   1279..1298    +  promoter       PLtetO-1 promoter (fragment): modified phage lambda PL promoter with tet operator sites (Lutz and Bujard, 1997)
   1308..1327    +  promoter       PLtetO-1 promoter (fragment): modified phage lambda PL promoter with tet operator sites (Lutz and Bujard, 1997)
   1337..1356    +  promoter       PLtetO-1 promoter (fragment): modified phage lambda PL promoter with tet operator sites (Lutz and Bujard, 1997)
   1383..1402    +  promoter       tight TRE promoter (fragment): Tet-responsive promoter PTight, consisting of seven tet operator sequences followed by the minimal CMV promoter
   1412..1431    +  promoter       PLtetO-1 promoter (fragment): modified phage lambda PL promoter with tet operator sites (Lutz and Bujard, 1997)
   1441..1459    +  promoter       PLtetO-1 promoter (fragment): modified phage lambda PL promoter with tet operator sites (Lutz and Bujard, 1997)
   1486..1505    +  promoter       tight TRE promoter (fragment): Tet-responsive promoter PTight, consisting of seven tet operator sequences followed by the minimal CMV promoter
   1515..1535    +  protein_bind   tetracycline response element (fragment): contains seven copies of the tetracycline operator tetO tetracycline repressor TetR
   1544..1562    +  promoter       PLtetO-1 promoter (fragment): modified phage lambda PL promoter with tet operator sites (Lutz and Bujard, 1997)
   1587..1607    +  promoter       H1-2O2 promoter (fragment): doxycycline-inducible variant of the human H1 RNA promoter (Henriksen et al., 2007)
   1618..1637    +  promoter       PLtetO-1 promoter (fragment): modified phage lambda PL promoter with tet operator sites (Lutz and Bujard, 1997)
   1647..1666    +  promoter       tight TRE promoter (fragment): Tet-responsive promoter PTight, consisting of seven tet operator sequences followed by the minimal CMV promoter
   1692..1712    +  promoter       PLtetO-1 promoter (fragment): modified phage lambda PL promoter with tet operator sites (Lutz and Bujard, 1997)
   1721..1739    +  promoter       PLtetO-1 promoter (fragment): modified phage lambda PL promoter with tet operator sites (Lutz and Bujard, 1997)
   1750..1769    +  promoter       tight TRE promoter (fragment): Tet-responsive promoter PTight, consisting of seven tet operator sequences followed by the minimal CMV promoter
   1795..1813    +  protein_bind   tet operator: tetO; bacterial operator O2 for the tetR and tetA genes tetracycline repressor TetR
   1824..1842    +  protein_bind   tet operator: tetO; bacterial operator O2 for the tetR and tetA genes tetracycline repressor TetR
   1853..1871    +  promoter       PLtetO-1 promoter (fragment): modified phage lambda PL promoter with tet operator sites (Lutz and Bujard, 1997)
   1898..1917    +  promoter       tight TRE promoter (fragment): Tet-responsive promoter PTight, consisting of seven tet operator sequences followed by the minimal CMV promoter
   1926..1947    +  promoter       PLtetO-1 promoter (fragment): modified phage lambda PL promoter with tet operator sites (Lutz and Bujard, 1997)
   1956..1976    +  promoter       PLtetO-1 promoter (fragment): modified phage lambda PL promoter with tet operator sites (Lutz and Bujard, 1997)
   2001..2022    +  promoter       PLtetO-1 promoter (fragment): modified phage lambda PL promoter with tet operator sites (Lutz and Bujard, 1997)
   2030..2048    +  promoter       PLtetO-1 promoter (fragment): modified phage lambda PL promoter with tet operator sites (Lutz and Bujard, 1997)
   2057..2077    +  promoter       H1-2O2 promoter (fragment): doxycycline-inducible variant of the human H1 RNA promoter (Henriksen et al., 2007)
   2097..2122    +  promoter       H1-2O2 promoter (fragment): doxycycline-inducible variant of the human H1 RNA promoter (Henriksen et al., 2007)
   2133..2152    +  promoter       tight TRE promoter (fragment): Tet-responsive promoter PTight, consisting of seven tet operator sequences followed by the minimal CMV promoter
   2162..2181    +  promoter       PLtetO-1 promoter (fragment): modified phage lambda PL promoter with tet operator sites (Lutz and Bujard, 1997)
   2207..2226    +  promoter       PLtetO-1 promoter (fragment): modified phage lambda PL promoter with tet operator sites (Lutz and Bujard, 1997)
   2236..2254    +  promoter       PLtetO-1 promoter (fragment): modified phage lambda PL promoter with tet operator sites (Lutz and Bujard, 1997)
   2265..2285    +  promoter       PLtetO-1 promoter (fragment): modified phage lambda PL promoter with tet operator sites (Lutz and Bujard, 1997)
   2300..2333    -  protein_bind   loxP: Cre-mediated recombination occurs in the 8-bp core sequence (GCATACAT). Cre recombinase
   2341..2359    +  CDS            small t antigen (fragment): SV40 (simian virus 40) small t antigen
   2385..2596    +  promoter       EF-1α core promoter: core promoter for human elongation factor EF-1α
   2610..3008    +  CDS            BSD: blasticidin S deaminase; Aspergillus terreus BSD; confers resistance to blasticidin
   3042..3326    +  CDS            yokD (fragment): YOKD_BACSU - Experimental evidence at protein level: Swiss-Prot protein existence level 1. May contribute to antibiotic resistance. From Bacillus subtilis (strain 168).
   3337..3471    +  polyA_signal   SV40 poly(A) signal: SV40 polyadenylation signal
   3484..3517    -  protein_bind   loxP: Cre-mediated recombination occurs in the 8-bp core sequence (GCATACAT). Cre recombinase
   3564..3755    +  CDS            rop: Rop protein, which maintains plasmids at low copy number; rop
   3770..3788    +  CDS            small t antigen (fragment): SV40 (simian virus 40) small t antigen
   3814..4025    +  promoter       EF-1α core promoter: core promoter for human elongation factor EF-1α
   4038..4103    -  CDS            UL24_HHV11 (fragment): Experimental evidence at protein level: Swiss-Prot protein existence level 1. May participate in nuclear egress of viral particles. Plays a role in the dispersal of several host nucleolar proteins including NCL/nucleolin and NPM1. Since deletion of host NCL/nucleolin negatively impact on nuclear egress, UL24 supposedly acts on this process through its effect on host nucleoli. From Human herpesvirus 1 (strain 17) (HHV-1) (Human herpes simplex virus 1).
   4173..5168    +  CDS            ΔTK: truncated herpes simplex virus thymidine kinase (Salomon et al., 1995) confers sensitivity to nucleoside analogs such as acyclovir or ganciclovir
   5223..5344    -  polyA_signal   SV40 poly(A) signal: SV40 polyadenylation signal
   5367..5435    -  CDS            large T antigen (fragment): large T antigen from SV40 (simian virus 40)
   5651..6239    -  rep_origin     ori: high-copy-number ColE1/pMB1/pBR322/pUC origin of replication
   6410..7270    -  CDS            AmpR: β-lactamase; bla; confers resistance to ampicillin, carbenicillin, and related antibiotics
   7271..7375    -  promoter       AmpR promoter: bla
   7500..7518    +  promoter       PLtetO-1 promoter (fragment): modified phage lambda PL promoter with tet operator sites (Lutz and Bujard, 1997)
   7529..7548    +  promoter       PLtetO-1 promoter (fragment): modified phage lambda PL promoter with tet operator sites (Lutz and Bujard, 1997)
   7558..7577    +  promoter       tight TRE promoter (fragment): Tet-responsive promoter PTight, consisting of seven tet operator sequences followed by the minimal CMV promoter
   7603..7622    +  promoter       tight TRE promoter (fragment): Tet-responsive promoter PTight, consisting of seven tet operator sequences followed by the minimal CMV promoter
   7632..7650    +  promoter       PLtetO-1 promoter (fragment): modified phage lambda PL promoter with tet operator sites (Lutz and Bujard, 1997)
   7661..7681    +  promoter       PLtetO-1 promoter (fragment): modified phage lambda PL promoter with tet operator sites (Lutz and Bujard, 1997)
   7706..7724    +  promoter       PLtetO-1 promoter (fragment): modified phage lambda PL promoter with tet operator sites (Lutz and Bujard, 1997)
   7735..7754    +  promoter       tight TRE promoter (fragment): Tet-responsive promoter PTight, consisting of seven tet operator sequences followed by the minimal CMV promoter
   7764..7783    +  promoter       tight TRE promoter (fragment): Tet-responsive promoter PTight, consisting of seven tet operator sequences followed by the minimal CMV promoter
   7808..7827    +  promoter       PLtetO-1 promoter (fragment): modified phage lambda PL promoter with tet operator sites (Lutz and Bujard, 1997)
   7838..7856    +  protein_bind   tet operator: tetO; bacterial operator O2 for the tetR and tetA genes tetracycline repressor TetR
   7867..7885    +  protein_bind   tet operator: tetO; bacterial operator O2 for the tetR and tetA genes tetracycline repressor TetR
   7911..7930    +  promoter       PLtetO-1 promoter (fragment): modified phage lambda PL promoter with tet operator sites (Lutz and Bujard, 1997)
   7941..7959    +  protein_bind   tet operator: tetO; bacterial operator O2 for the tetR and tetA genes tetracycline repressor TetR
   7970..7990    +  promoter       PLtetO-1 promoter (fragment): modified phage lambda PL promoter with tet operator sites (Lutz and Bujard, 1997)
   8015..8033    +  promoter       PLtetO-1 promoter (fragment): modified phage lambda PL promoter with tet operator sites (Lutz and Bujard, 1997)
   8044..8062    +  promoter       PLtetO-1 promoter (fragment): modified phage lambda PL promoter with tet operator sites (Lutz and Bujard, 1997)
   8072..8091    +  promoter       PLtetO-1 promoter (fragment): modified phage lambda PL promoter with tet operator sites (Lutz and Bujard, 1997)
   8118..8139    +  promoter       PLtetO-1 promoter (fragment): modified phage lambda PL promoter with tet operator sites (Lutz and Bujard, 1997)
   8148..8166    +  protein_bind   tet operator: tetO; bacterial operator O2 for the tetR and tetA genes tetracycline repressor TetR
   8177..8195    +  promoter       PLtetO-1 promoter (fragment): modified phage lambda PL promoter with tet operator sites (Lutz and Bujard, 1997)
   8222..8240    +  promoter       PLtetO-1 promoter (fragment): modified phage lambda PL promoter with tet operator sites (Lutz and Bujard, 1997)
   8251..8269    +  promoter       PLtetO-1 promoter (fragment): modified phage lambda PL promoter with tet operator sites (Lutz and Bujard, 1997)
   8280..8299    +  promoter       tight TRE promoter (fragment): Tet-responsive promoter PTight, consisting of seven tet operator sequences followed by the minimal CMV promoter
   8325..8343    +  protein_bind   tet operator: tetO; bacterial operator O2 for the tetR and tetA genes tetracycline repressor TetR
   8354..8372    +  protein_bind   tet operator: tetO; bacterial operator O2 for the tetR and tetA genes tetracycline repressor TetR
   8383..8403    +  promoter       PLtetO-1 promoter (fragment): modified phage lambda PL promoter with tet operator sites (Lutz and Bujard, 1997)
   8426..8445    +  promoter       PLtetO-1 promoter (fragment): modified phage lambda PL promoter with tet operator sites (Lutz and Bujard, 1997)
   8456..8474    +  promoter       PLtetO-1 promoter (fragment): modified phage lambda PL promoter with tet operator sites (Lutz and Bujard, 1997)
   8483..19      +  promoter       H1-2O2 promoter (fragment) (across the origin): doxycycline-inducible variant of the human H1 RNA promoter (Henriksen et al., 2007)
