>Addgene plasmid #118713 | pSP2-96-merTetO-EFS-BLaR | analyzer sequence | sequence record 225072
TCGCCCTAGGAATGGGTTAGTCCCTATCAGTGATAGAGAGAAGGGTGTTTCCCTATCAGTGATAGAGATG
GTGGTGATTCCCTATCAGTGATAGAGAATTGAAATTTACTAGGAGAATAGAAGTCCCTATCAGTGATAGA
GAATATTGGTGTTCCCTATCAGTGATAGAGAGGGAATAGTTTCCCTATCAGTGATAGAGATAGTTTGGGG
ACTAGGGAAGAGTTTGTCCCTATCAGTGATAGAGAGTGTGTATAGTCCCTATCAGTGATAGAGAAGAAGT
AATGTCCCTATCAGTGATAGAGAAGTTAATGTAACTAGGAAAAATATAATCCCTATCAGTGATAGAGAAA
TTTTGAGATCCCTATCAGTGATAGAGATTGGGAGTGGTCCCTATCAGTGATAGAGATGGAAGAAGGACTA
GGGAATGTATGATCCCTATCAGTGATAGAGAAGAGTTAGTGTCCCTATCAGTGATAGAGAGTAGTTGGAT
TCCCTATCAGTGATAGAGATAGGGGTGATACTAGGTGGGGGATTGTCCCTATCAGTGATAGAGAGGAAAA
AGGTTCCCTATCAGTGATAGAGAGTTGGTGGAATCCCTATCAGTGATAGAGAGTAAATGTTAACTAGGAA
GATGAGTTTCCCTATCAGTGATAGAGATTGTATGAAGTTCCCTATCAGTGATAGAGATTATTTAGGTTCC
CTATCAGTGATAGAGAGGTGAGTTGGACTAGGTAATAGATGGTCCCTATCAGTGATAGAGAGGGGTATTG
GTCCCTATCAGTGATAGAGAGTATAGTTATTCCCTATCAGTGATAGAGAAGATAGTGATACTAGGAGGAG
TTGGGTCCCTATCAGTGATAGAGATTAGAGATGGTCCCTATCAGTGATAGAGAGTAGGAAATTTCCCTAT
CAGTGATAGAGATAAAGGGTGACTAGGAAGTATTGAATCCCTATCAGTGATAGAGAATATATTGTGTCCC
TATCAGTGATAGAGAGTAGGGTGGTTCCCTATCAGTGATAGAGAAGGTGGGGATACTAGGTGGGTGATAT
TCCCTATCAGTGATAGAGATTATAGAGTGTCCCTATCAGTGATAGAGATAGGGTTGATTCCCTATCAGTG
ATAGAGAAGGTTTGGAAACTAGGTAGAGGTATCCCTATCAGTGATAGAGAGGTGTTAGGGTCCCTATCAG
TGATAGAGAGGATAAAGTGTCCCTATCAGTGATAGAGATGGGTTAAAGACTAGGTAGTGGAAAGTCCCTA
TCAGTGATAGAGAGATTTTTATTTCCCTATCAGTGATAGAGAGAGGGGATAATCCCTATCAGTGATAGAG
ATTGTAGAGTTACTAGGGAAGTGGTTGTCCCTATCAGTGATAGAGAGTAGAGGGAGTCCCTATCAGTGAT
AGAGAAAAGGTGGTTTCCCTATCAGTGATAGAGAATAAGTTAGTACTAGGGTGTAATTTATCCCTATCAG
TGATAGAGAGTATAGAGGGTCCCTATCAGTGATAGAGAGTAATATGGTTCCCTATCAGTGATAGAGATGG
AGGTGGGACTAGGAGTTTAGATTTCCCTATCAGTGATAGAGAGGTAATTTTGTCCCTATCAGTGATAGAG
ATTAGTATGGTTCCCTATCAGTGATAGAGAGGGTTGTGATACTAGGGAGGTGGAGATCCCTATCAGTGAT
AGAGAGTAAGGTAGTTCCCTATCAGTGATAGAGAGGTGAAGGTGTCCCTATCAGTGATAGAGATATATAG
GAAACTAGGGGAGTAGTTGTCCCTATCAGTGATAGAGAGTATGGAGGTTCCCTATCAGTGATAGAGATGG
GAAAAAGTCCCTATCAGTGATAGAGAGATAGTGGGGACTAGGAATAGATTTATCCCTATCAGTGATAGAG
ATTTTAATTTTTCCCTATCAGTGATAGAGAGAGGTTAGATTCCCTATCAGTGATAGAGAGGAGGTGGAGA
CTAGGGTTAAGATAATCCCTATCAGTGATAGAGATGTATGGGTATCCCTATCAGTGATAGAGATGGGGGG
TGGTCCCTATCAGTGATAGAGATGAAAGTGAGACTAGGAAGTTATGAGTCCCTATCAGTGATAGAGATGA
AAATTATTCCCTATCAGTGATAGAGATTTGAGAGTATCCCTATCAGTGATAGAGAATAATTGAATACTAG
GGAATTGTAGTTCCCTATCAGTGATAGAGATTATGGGGGGTCCCTATCAGTGATAGAGATGTGGTGTGGT
CCCTATCAGTGATAGAGAAAAGATTGTAACTAGGTTATGTTGTATCCCTATCAGTGATAGAGAGAGAAGA
TAATCCCTATCAGTGATAGAGAGGGAGATGAATCCCTATCAGTGATAGAGAGTAAAAGTTTACTAGGGAT
TTTAGATTCCCTATCAGTGATAGAGAAGTGGGGATGTCCCTATCAGTGATAGAGATGTAGTATATTCCCT
ATCAGTGATAGAGAGTTTTAGGAAACTAGGAAGTGTATATTCCCTATCAGTGATAGAGAAGAGATGTTGT
CCCTATCAGTGATAGAGAAAGGGTGGGTTCCCTATCAGTGATAGAGAGTAATTTATAACTAGGTGATGTT
GGTTCCCTATCAGTGATAGAGAAAGGTAGATATCCCTATCAGTGATAGAGATGGGAGAGTTTCCCTATCA
GTGATAGAGAAGATGTTAAGACTAGGTTAGTGGGTGTCCCTATCAGTGATAGAGATAAAGGTGTGTCCCT
ATCAGTGATAGAGAGGATATATGTTCCCTATCAGTGATAGAGAATGGAATTGGACTAGGTGTTGTTTGGT
CCCTATCAGTGATAGAGAGTGGTTGATTTCCCTATCAGTGATAGAGAGTATTGTTAGTCCCTATCAGTGA
TAGAGAGTTAATTTGGACTAGGTAGGAATAGGTCCCTATCAGTGATAGAGAATGGGTTTTATCCCTATCA
GTGATAGAGATAGGGTAAATTCCCTATCAGTGATAGAGATTAAGATAATACTAGGTAGTAGGTGTTCCCT
ATCAGTGATAGAGATTGTATTTGGTCCCTATCAGTGATAGAGAGGGGGTGTGTTCCCTATCAGTGATAGA
GAATTGATAGATACTAGGGTATATATGTTCCCTATCAGTGATAGAGAAATTTAAAAGTCCCTATCAGTGA
TAGAGAATTGGGGTTGTCCCTATCAGTGATAGAGATGTTTTATATACTAGGGAGATGAATTTCCCTATCA
GTGATAGAGATGGGTTTGAGTCCCTATCAGTGATAGAGAGGAAAAGGATTCCCTATCAGTGATAGAGATA
GGTTGATGACTAGTATAACTTCGTATAATGTATGCTATACGAAGTTATCATATGGCTAGGTCTTGAAAGG
AGTGGGAATTGGCTCCGGTGCCCGTCAGTGGGCAGAGCGCACATCGCCCACAGTCCCCGAGAAGTTGGGG
GGAGGGGTCGGCAATTGATCCGGTGCCTAGAGAAGGTGGCGCGGGGTAAACTGGGAAAGTGATGTCGTGT
ACTGGCTCCGCCTTTTTCCCGAGGGTGGGGGAGAACCGTATATAAGTGCAGTAGTCGCCGTGAACGTTCT
TTTTCGCAACGGGTTTGCCGCCAGAACACAGGAAGCTTGCCACCATGGCCAAGCCTTTGTCTCAAGAAGA
ATCCACCCTCATTGAAAGAGCAACGGCTACAATCAACAGCATCCCCATCTCTGAAGACTACAGCGTCGCC
AGCGCAGCTCTCTCTAGCGACGGCCGCATCTTCACTGGTGTCAATGTATATCATTTTACTGGGGGACCTT
GCGCAGAACTCGTGGTGCTGGGCACTGCTGCTGCTGCGGCAGCTGGCAACCTGACTTGTATCGTCGCGAT
CGGAAATGAGAACAGGGGCATCTTGAGCCCCTGCGGACGGTGCCGACAGGTTCTTCTCGATCTGCATCCT
GGGATCAAAGCCATAGTGAAGGACAGTGATGGACAGCCGACGGCAGTTGGGATTCGTGAATTGCTGCCCT
CTGGTTATGTGTGGGAGGGCTAACCCTTATACGCAAGGGAGTAGATGCCGACCGAACAAGAGCTGATTTC
GAGAACGCCTCAGCCAGCAACTCGCGCGAGCCTAGCAAGGCAAATGCGAGAGAACGGCCTTACGCTTGGT
GGCACAGTTCTCGTCCACAGTTCGCTAAGCTCGCTCGGCTGGGTCGCGGGAGGGCCGGTCGCAGTGATTC
AGGCCCTTCTGGATTGTGTTGGTCCCCAGGGCACGATTGTCATGCCCACGCACTCGGGTGATCTGACTGA
TCCCGCAGATTGGAGATCGCCGCCCGTGCCTGCCGATTGGGTGCAGATCAGCCTCGAGGCCAGCTAGCTT
GAACTTGTTTATTGCAGCTTATAATGGTTACAAATAAAGCAATAGCATCACAAATTTCACAAATAAAGCA
TTTTTTTCACTGCATTCTAGTTGTGGTTTGTCCAAACTCATCAATGTATCTTATCATGTCTGGATCACAT
GTTTCGAAATAACTTCGTATAATGTATGCTATACGAAGTTATCTCGAGAGCGCTGCTAGCTTAAGGTACC
ATCGATAGATCTGGGCCCGTGACCAAACAGGAAAAAACCGCCCTTAACATGGCCCGCTTTATCAGAAGCC
AGACATTAACGCTTCTGGAGAAACTCAACGAGCTGGACGCGGATGAACAGGCAGACATCTGTGAATCGCT
TCACGACCACGCTGATGAGCTTTACCGCAGCTGCCTCGCGCGTTTCGGTGATGACGGTGAAAACCTCTGA
CTTAAGCCTGAGGGCTAGGTCTTGAAAGGAGTGGGAATTGGCTCCGGTGCCCGTCAGTGGGCAGAGCGCA
CATCGCCCACAGTCCCCGAGAAGTTGGGGGGAGGGGTCGGCAATTGATCCGGTGCCTAGAGAAGGTGGCG
CGGGGTAAACTGGGAAAGTGATGTCGTGTACTGGCTCCGCCTTTTTCCCGAGGGTGGGGGAGAACCGTAT
ATAAGTGCAGTAGTCGCCGTGAACGTTCTTTTTCGCAACGGGTTTGCCGCCAGAACACAGGGGCGCGCCA
CCATGGCTTCGTACCCCTGCCATCAACACGCGTCTGCGTTCGACCAGGCTGCGCGTTCTCGCGGCCATAG
CAACCGACGTACGGCGTTGCGCCCTCGCCGGCAGCAAGAAGCCACGGAAGTCCGCCTGGAGCAGAAAATG
CCCACGCTACTGCGGGTTTATATAGACGGTCCTCACGGGATGGGGAAAACCACCACCACGCAACTGCTGG
TGGCCCTGGGTTCGCGCGACGATATCGTCTACGTACCCGAGCCGATGACTTACTGGCAGGTGCTGGGGGC
TTCCGAGACAATCGCGAACATCTACACCACACAACACCGCCTCGACCAGGGTGAGATATCGGCCGGGGAC
GCGGCGGTGGTAATGACAAGCGCCCAGATAACAATGGGCATGCCTTATGCCGTGACCGACGCCGTTCTGG
CTCCTCATATCGGGGGGGAGGCTGGGAGCTCACATGCCCCGCCCCCGGCCCTCACCCTCATCTTCGACCG
CCATCCCATCGCCGCCCTCCTGTGCTACCCGGCCGCGCGATACCTTATGGGCAGCATGACCCCCCAGGCC
GTGCTGGCGTTCGTGGCCCTCATCCCGCCGACCTTGCCCGGCACAAACATCGTGTTGGGGGCCCTTCCGG
AGGACAGACACATCGACCGCCTGGCCAAACGCCAGCGCCCCGGCGAGCGGCTTGACCTGGCTATGCTGGC
CGCGATTCGCCGCGTTTACGGGCTGCTTGCCAATACGGTGCGGTATCTGCAGGGCGGCGGGTCGTGGCGG
GAGGATTGGGGACAGCTTTCGGGGACGGCCGTGCCGCCCCAGGGTGCCGAGCCCCAGAGCAACGCGGGCC
CACGACCCCATATCGGGGACACGTTATTTACCCTGTTTCGGGCCCCCGAGTTGCTGGCCCCCAACGGCGA
CCTGTACAACGTGTTTGCCTGGGCCTTGGACGTCTTGGCCAAACGCCTCCGTCCCATGCACGTCTTTATC
CTGGATTACGACCAATCGCCCGCCGGCTGCCGGGACGCCCTGCTGCAACTTACCTCCGGGATGGTCCAGA
CCCACGTCACCACCCCCGGCTCCATACCGACGATCTGCGACCTGGCGCGCACGTTTGCCCGGGAGATGGG
GGAGGCTAACTGACGATGATAACGCGACTCTAGAGTCGGGGCGGCCGGCCGCTTCGAGCAGACATGATAA
GATACATTGATGAGTTTGGACAAACCACAACTAGAATGCAGTGAAAAAAATGCTTTATTTGTGAAATTTG
TGATGCTATTGCTTTATTTGTAACCATTATAAGCTGCAATAAACAAGTTAACAACAACAATTGCATTCAT
TTTATGTTTCAGGTTCAGGGGGAGGTGTGGGAGGTTTTTTAAAGCAAGTAAAACCTCTACAAATGTGGTA
AAATCGATAAGGATCCGTTTGCGTATTGGGCGCTCTTCCGCTTCCTCGCTCACTGACTCGCTGCGCTCGG
TCGTTCGGCTGCGGCGAGCGGTATCAGCTCACTCAAAGGCGGTAATACGGTTATCCACAGAATCAGGGGA
TAACGCAGGAAAGAACATGTGAGCAAAAGGCCAGCAAAAGGCCAGGAACCGTAAAAAGGCCGCGTTGCTG
GCGTTTTTCCATAGGCTCCGCCCCCCTGACGAGCATCACAAAAATCGACGCTCAAGTCAGAGGTGGCGAA
ACCCGACAGGACTATAAAGATACCAGGCGTTTCCCCCTGGAAGCTCCCTCGTGCGCTCTCCTGTTCCGAC
CCTGCCGCTTACCGGATACCTGTCCGCCTTTCTCCCTTCGGGAAGCGTGGCGCTTTCTCATAGCTCACGC
TGTAGGTATCTCAGTTCGGTGTAGGTCGTTCGCTCCAAGCTGGGCTGTGTGCACGAACCCCCCGTTCAGC
CCGACCGCTGCGCCTTATCCGGTAACTATCGTCTTGAGTCCAACCCGGTAAGACACGACTTATCGCCACT
GGCAGCAGCCACTGGTAACAGGATTAGCAGAGCGAGGTATGTAGGCGGTGCTACAGAGTTCTTGAAGTGG
TGGCCTAACTACGGCTACACTAGAAGGACAGTATTTGGTATCTGCGCTCTGCTGAAGCCAGTTACCTTCG
GAAAAAGAGTTGGTAGCTCTTGATCCGGCAAACAAACCACCGCTGGTAGCGGTGGTTTTTTTGTTTGCAA
GCAGCAGATTACGCGCAGAAAAAAAGGATCTCAAGAAGATCCTTTGATCTTTTCTACGGGGTCTGACGCT
CAGTGGAACGAAAACTCACGTTAAGGGATTTTGGTCATGAGATTATCAAAAAGGATCTTCACCTAGATCC
TTTTAAATTAAAAATGAAGTTTTAAATCAATCTAAAGTATATATGAGTAAACTTGGTCTGACAGTTACCA
ATGCTTAATCAGTGAGGCACCTATCTCAGCGATCTGTCTATTTCGTTCATCCATAGTTGCCTGACTCCCC
GTCGTGTAGATAACTACGATACGGGAGGGCTTACCATCTGGCCCCAGTGCTGCAATGATACCGCGAGACC
CACGCTCACCGGCTCCAGATTTATCAGCAATAAACCAGCCAGCCGGAAGGGCCGAGCGCAGAAGTGGTCC
TGCAACTTTATCCGCCTCCATCCAGTCTATTAATTGTTGCCGGGAAGCTAGAGTAAGTAGTTCGCCAGTT
AATAGTTTGCGCAACGTTGTTGCCATTGCTGCAGGCATCGTGGTGTCACGCTCGTCGTTTGGTATGGCTT
CATTCAGCTCCGGTTCCCAACGATCAAGGCGAGTTACATGATCCCCCATGTTGTGCAAAAAAGCGGTTAG
CTCCTTCGGTCCTCCGATCGTTGTCAGAAGTAAGTTGGCCGCAGTGTTATCACTCATGGTTATGGCAGCA
CTGCATAATTCTCTTACTGTCATGCCATCCGTAAGATGCTTTTCTGTGACTGGTGAGTACTCAACCAAGT
CATTCTGAGAATAGTGTATGCGGCGACCGAGTTGCTCTTGCCCGGCGTCAACACGGGATAATACCGCGCC
ACATAGCAGAACTTTAAAAGTGCTCATCATTGGAAAACGTTCTTCGGGGCGAAAACTCTCAAGGATCTTA
CCGCTGTTGAGATCCAGTTCGATGTAACCCACTCGTGCACCCAACTGATCTTCAGCATCTTTTACTTTCA
CCAGCGTTTCTGGAGTGAGCAAAAACAGGAAGGCAAAATGCCGCAAAAAAGGGAATAAGGGCGACACGGA
AATGTTGAATACTCATACTCTTCCTTTTTCAATATTATTGAAGCATTTATCAGGGTTATTGTCTCATGAG
CGGATACATATTTGAATGTATTTAGAAAAATAAACAAATAGGGGTTCCGCGCACATTTCCCCGAAAAGTG
CCACCTGACGTCTAAGAAACCATTATTATCATGACATTAACCTATAAAAATAGGCGTATCACGAGGCCCT
TTCGTCTTCAAGAAT
Features (pLannotate 1.2.2; 113 found; start..end, strand, type, name):
     21..39      +  promoter       PLtetO-1 promoter (fragment): modified phage lambda PL promoter with tet operator sites (Lutz and Bujard, 1997)
     50..69      +  promoter       PLtetO-1 promoter (fragment): modified phage lambda PL promoter with tet operator sites (Lutz and Bujard, 1997)
     79..98      +  promoter       tight TRE promoter (fragment): Tet-responsive promoter PTight, consisting of seven tet operator sequences followed by the minimal CMV promoter
    124..143     +  promoter       tight TRE promoter (fragment): Tet-responsive promoter PTight, consisting of seven tet operator sequences followed by the minimal CMV promoter
    153..171     +  promoter       PLtetO-1 promoter (fragment): modified phage lambda PL promoter with tet operator sites (Lutz and Bujard, 1997)
    182..202     +  promoter       PLtetO-1 promoter (fragment): modified phage lambda PL promoter with tet operator sites (Lutz and Bujard, 1997)
    227..245     +  promoter       PLtetO-1 promoter (fragment): modified phage lambda PL promoter with tet operator sites (Lutz and Bujard, 1997)
    256..275     +  promoter       tight TRE promoter (fragment): Tet-responsive promoter PTight, consisting of seven tet operator sequences followed by the minimal CMV promoter
    285..304     +  promoter       tight TRE promoter (fragment): Tet-responsive promoter PTight, consisting of seven tet operator sequences followed by the minimal CMV promoter
    329..348     +  promoter       PLtetO-1 promoter (fragment): modified phage lambda PL promoter with tet operator sites (Lutz and Bujard, 1997)
    359..377     +  protein_bind   tet operator: tetO; bacterial operator O2 for the tetR and tetA genes tetracycline repressor TetR
    388..406     +  protein_bind   tet operator: tetO; bacterial operator O2 for the tetR and tetA genes tetracycline repressor TetR
    432..451     +  promoter       PLtetO-1 promoter (fragment): modified phage lambda PL promoter with tet operator sites (Lutz and Bujard, 1997)
    462..480     +  protein_bind   tet operator: tetO; bacterial operator O2 for the tetR and tetA genes tetracycline repressor TetR
    491..511     +  promoter       PLtetO-1 promoter (fragment): modified phage lambda PL promoter with tet operator sites (Lutz and Bujard, 1997)
    536..554     +  promoter       PLtetO-1 promoter (fragment): modified phage lambda PL promoter with tet operator sites (Lutz and Bujard, 1997)
    565..583     +  promoter       PLtetO-1 promoter (fragment): modified phage lambda PL promoter with tet operator sites (Lutz and Bujard, 1997)
    593..612     +  promoter       PLtetO-1 promoter (fragment): modified phage lambda PL promoter with tet operator sites (Lutz and Bujard, 1997)
    639..660     +  promoter       PLtetO-1 promoter (fragment): modified phage lambda PL promoter with tet operator sites (Lutz and Bujard, 1997)
    669..687     +  protein_bind   tet operator: tetO; bacterial operator O2 for the tetR and tetA genes tetracycline repressor TetR
    698..716     +  promoter       PLtetO-1 promoter (fragment): modified phage lambda PL promoter with tet operator sites (Lutz and Bujard, 1997)
    743..761     +  promoter       PLtetO-1 promoter (fragment): modified phage lambda PL promoter with tet operator sites (Lutz and Bujard, 1997)
    772..790     +  promoter       PLtetO-1 promoter (fragment): modified phage lambda PL promoter with tet operator sites (Lutz and Bujard, 1997)
    801..820     +  promoter       tight TRE promoter (fragment): Tet-responsive promoter PTight, consisting of seven tet operator sequences followed by the minimal CMV promoter
    846..864     +  protein_bind   tet operator: tetO; bacterial operator O2 for the tetR and tetA genes tetracycline repressor TetR
    875..893     +  protein_bind   tet operator: tetO; bacterial operator O2 for the tetR and tetA genes tetracycline repressor TetR
    904..924     +  promoter       PLtetO-1 promoter (fragment): modified phage lambda PL promoter with tet operator sites (Lutz and Bujard, 1997)
    947..966     +  promoter       PLtetO-1 promoter (fragment): modified phage lambda PL promoter with tet operator sites (Lutz and Bujard, 1997)
    977..995     +  promoter       PLtetO-1 promoter (fragment): modified phage lambda PL promoter with tet operator sites (Lutz and Bujard, 1997)
   1004..1024    +  promoter       H1-2O2 promoter (fragment): doxycycline-inducible variant of the human H1 RNA promoter (Henriksen et al., 2007)
   1051..1071    +  promoter       PLtetO-1 promoter (fragment): modified phage lambda PL promoter with tet operator sites (Lutz and Bujard, 1997)
   1080..1100    +  promoter       PLtetO-1 promoter (fragment): modified phage lambda PL promoter with tet operator sites (Lutz and Bujard, 1997)
   1109..1128    +  promoter       tight TRE promoter (fragment): Tet-responsive promoter PTight, consisting of seven tet operator sequences followed by the minimal CMV promoter
   1151..1170    +  promoter       PLtetO-1 promoter (fragment): modified phage lambda PL promoter with tet operator sites (Lutz and Bujard, 1997)
   1181..1199    +  promoter       PLtetO-1 promoter (fragment): modified phage lambda PL promoter with tet operator sites (Lutz and Bujard, 1997)
   1210..1229    +  promoter       PLtetO-1 promoter (fragment): modified phage lambda PL promoter with tet operator sites (Lutz and Bujard, 1997)
   1255..1273    +  promoter       PLtetO-1 promoter (fragment): modified phage lambda PL promoter with tet operator sites (Lutz and Bujard, 1997)
   1284..1302    +  promoter       PLtetO-1 promoter (fragment): modified phage lambda PL promoter with tet operator sites (Lutz and Bujard, 1997)
   1313..1334    +  promoter       PLtetO-1 promoter (fragment): modified phage lambda PL promoter with tet operator sites (Lutz and Bujard, 1997)
   1358..1376    +  promoter       PLtetO-1 promoter (fragment): modified phage lambda PL promoter with tet operator sites (Lutz and Bujard, 1997)
   1387..1409    +  protein_bind   tetracycline response element (fragment): contains seven copies of the tetracycline operator tetO tetracycline repressor TetR
   1416..1435    +  promoter       tight TRE promoter (fragment): Tet-responsive promoter PTight, consisting of seven tet operator sequences followed by the minimal CMV promoter
   1460..1479    +  promoter       PLtetO-1 promoter (fragment): modified phage lambda PL promoter with tet operator sites (Lutz and Bujard, 1997)
   1490..1508    +  protein_bind   tet operator: tetO; bacterial operator O2 for the tetR and tetA genes tetracycline repressor TetR
   1519..1538    +  promoter       PLtetO-1 promoter (fragment): modified phage lambda PL promoter with tet operator sites (Lutz and Bujard, 1997)
   1564..1582    +  promoter       PLtetO-1 promoter (fragment): modified phage lambda PL promoter with tet operator sites (Lutz and Bujard, 1997)
   1593..1613    +  promoter       PLtetO-1 promoter (fragment): modified phage lambda PL promoter with tet operator sites (Lutz and Bujard, 1997)
   1622..1640    +  promoter       PLtetO-1 promoter (fragment): modified phage lambda PL promoter with tet operator sites (Lutz and Bujard, 1997)
   1666..1685    +  promoter       PLtetO-1 promoter (fragment): modified phage lambda PL promoter with tet operator sites (Lutz and Bujard, 1997)
   1696..1714    +  promoter       PLtetO-1 promoter (fragment): modified phage lambda PL promoter with tet operator sites (Lutz and Bujard, 1997)
   1725..1745    +  promoter       PLtetO-1 promoter (fragment): modified phage lambda PL promoter with tet operator sites (Lutz and Bujard, 1997)
   1770..1788    +  promoter       PLtetO-1 promoter (fragment): modified phage lambda PL promoter with tet operator sites (Lutz and Bujard, 1997)
   1799..1818    +  promoter       PLtetO-1 promoter (fragment): modified phage lambda PL promoter with tet operator sites (Lutz and Bujard, 1997)
   1828..1846    +  promoter       PLtetO-1 promoter (fragment): modified phage lambda PL promoter with tet operator sites (Lutz and Bujard, 1997)
   1873..1893    +  promoter       PLtetO-1 promoter (fragment): modified phage lambda PL promoter with tet operator sites (Lutz and Bujard, 1997)
   1902..1920    +  promoter       PLtetO-1 promoter (fragment): modified phage lambda PL promoter with tet operator sites (Lutz and Bujard, 1997)
   1931..1949    +  promoter       PLtetO-1 promoter (fragment): modified phage lambda PL promoter with tet operator sites (Lutz and Bujard, 1997)
   1975..1995    +  promoter       PLtetO-1 promoter (fragment): modified phage lambda PL promoter with tet operator sites (Lutz and Bujard, 1997)
   2004..2024    +  promoter       PLtetO-1 promoter (fragment): modified phage lambda PL promoter with tet operator sites (Lutz and Bujard, 1997)
   2034..2053    +  promoter       PLtetO-1 promoter (fragment): modified phage lambda PL promoter with tet operator sites (Lutz and Bujard, 1997)
   2079..2098    +  promoter       PLtetO-1 promoter (fragment): modified phage lambda PL promoter with tet operator sites (Lutz and Bujard, 1997)
   2108..2127    +  promoter       PLtetO-1 promoter (fragment): modified phage lambda PL promoter with tet operator sites (Lutz and Bujard, 1997)
   2135..2156    +  promoter       tight TRE promoter (fragment): Tet-responsive promoter PTight, consisting of seven tet operator sequences followed by the minimal CMV promoter
   2182..2202    +  promoter       PLtetO-1 promoter (fragment): modified phage lambda PL promoter with tet operator sites (Lutz and Bujard, 1997)
   2211..2230    +  promoter       PLtetO-1 promoter (fragment): modified phage lambda PL promoter with tet operator sites (Lutz and Bujard, 1997)
   2240..2262    +  protein_bind   tetracycline response element (fragment): contains seven copies of the tetracycline operator tetO tetracycline repressor TetR
   2284..2303    +  promoter       PLtetO-1 promoter (fragment): modified phage lambda PL promoter with tet operator sites (Lutz and Bujard, 1997)
   2313..2332    +  promoter       PLtetO-1 promoter (fragment): modified phage lambda PL promoter with tet operator sites (Lutz and Bujard, 1997)
   2342..2361    +  promoter       PLtetO-1 promoter (fragment): modified phage lambda PL promoter with tet operator sites (Lutz and Bujard, 1997)
   2387..2406    +  promoter       H1-2O2 promoter (fragment): doxycycline-inducible variant of the human H1 RNA promoter (Henriksen et al., 2007)
   2417..2436    +  promoter       PLtetO-1 promoter (fragment): modified phage lambda PL promoter with tet operator sites (Lutz and Bujard, 1997)
   2446..2464    +  promoter       PLtetO-1 promoter (fragment): modified phage lambda PL promoter with tet operator sites (Lutz and Bujard, 1997)
   2491..2510    +  promoter       tight TRE promoter (fragment): Tet-responsive promoter PTight, consisting of seven tet operator sequences followed by the minimal CMV promoter
   2520..2540    +  protein_bind   tetracycline response element (fragment): contains seven copies of the tetracycline operator tetO tetracycline repressor TetR
   2549..2567    +  promoter       PLtetO-1 promoter (fragment): modified phage lambda PL promoter with tet operator sites (Lutz and Bujard, 1997)
   2592..2612    +  promoter       H1-2O2 promoter (fragment): doxycycline-inducible variant of the human H1 RNA promoter (Henriksen et al., 2007)
   2623..2642    +  promoter       PLtetO-1 promoter (fragment): modified phage lambda PL promoter with tet operator sites (Lutz and Bujard, 1997)
   2652..2671    +  promoter       tight TRE promoter (fragment): Tet-responsive promoter PTight, consisting of seven tet operator sequences followed by the minimal CMV promoter
   2697..2717    +  promoter       PLtetO-1 promoter (fragment): modified phage lambda PL promoter with tet operator sites (Lutz and Bujard, 1997)
   2726..2744    +  promoter       PLtetO-1 promoter (fragment): modified phage lambda PL promoter with tet operator sites (Lutz and Bujard, 1997)
   2755..2774    +  promoter       tight TRE promoter (fragment): Tet-responsive promoter PTight, consisting of seven tet operator sequences followed by the minimal CMV promoter
   2800..2818    +  protein_bind   tet operator: tetO; bacterial operator O2 for the tetR and tetA genes tetracycline repressor TetR
   2829..2847    +  protein_bind   tet operator: tetO; bacterial operator O2 for the tetR and tetA genes tetracycline repressor TetR
   2858..2876    +  promoter       PLtetO-1 promoter (fragment): modified phage lambda PL promoter with tet operator sites (Lutz and Bujard, 1997)
   2903..2922    +  promoter       tight TRE promoter (fragment): Tet-responsive promoter PTight, consisting of seven tet operator sequences followed by the minimal CMV promoter
   2931..2952    +  promoter       PLtetO-1 promoter (fragment): modified phage lambda PL promoter with tet operator sites (Lutz and Bujard, 1997)
   2961..2981    +  promoter       PLtetO-1 promoter (fragment): modified phage lambda PL promoter with tet operator sites (Lutz and Bujard, 1997)
   3006..3027    +  promoter       PLtetO-1 promoter (fragment): modified phage lambda PL promoter with tet operator sites (Lutz and Bujard, 1997)
   3035..3053    +  promoter       PLtetO-1 promoter (fragment): modified phage lambda PL promoter with tet operator sites (Lutz and Bujard, 1997)
   3062..3082    +  promoter       H1-2O2 promoter (fragment): doxycycline-inducible variant of the human H1 RNA promoter (Henriksen et al., 2007)
   3102..3127    +  promoter       H1-2O2 promoter (fragment): doxycycline-inducible variant of the human H1 RNA promoter (Henriksen et al., 2007)
   3138..3157    +  promoter       tight TRE promoter (fragment): Tet-responsive promoter PTight, consisting of seven tet operator sequences followed by the minimal CMV promoter
   3167..3186    +  promoter       PLtetO-1 promoter (fragment): modified phage lambda PL promoter with tet operator sites (Lutz and Bujard, 1997)
   3212..3231    +  promoter       PLtetO-1 promoter (fragment): modified phage lambda PL promoter with tet operator sites (Lutz and Bujard, 1997)
   3241..3259    +  promoter       PLtetO-1 promoter (fragment): modified phage lambda PL promoter with tet operator sites (Lutz and Bujard, 1997)
   3270..3290    +  promoter       PLtetO-1 promoter (fragment): modified phage lambda PL promoter with tet operator sites (Lutz and Bujard, 1997)
   3305..3338    -  protein_bind   loxP: Cre-mediated recombination occurs in the 8-bp core sequence (GCATACAT). Cre recombinase
   3346..3364    +  CDS            small t antigen (fragment): SV40 (simian virus 40) small t antigen
   3390..3601    +  promoter       EF-1α core promoter: core promoter for human elongation factor EF-1α
   3615..4013    +  CDS            BSD: blasticidin S deaminase; Aspergillus terreus BSD; confers resistance to blasticidin
   4047..4331    +  CDS            yokD (fragment): YOKD_BACSU - Experimental evidence at protein level: Swiss-Prot protein existence level 1. May contribute to antibiotic resistance. From Bacillus subtilis (strain 168).
   4342..4476    +  polyA_signal   SV40 poly(A) signal: SV40 polyadenylation signal
   4489..4522    -  protein_bind   loxP: Cre-mediated recombination occurs in the 8-bp core sequence (GCATACAT). Cre recombinase
   4569..4760    +  CDS            rop: Rop protein, which maintains plasmids at low copy number; rop
   4775..4793    +  CDS            small t antigen (fragment): SV40 (simian virus 40) small t antigen
   4819..5030    +  promoter       EF-1α core promoter: core promoter for human elongation factor EF-1α
   5043..5108    -  CDS            UL24_HHV11 (fragment): Experimental evidence at protein level: Swiss-Prot protein existence level 1. May participate in nuclear egress of viral particles. Plays a role in the dispersal of several host nucleolar proteins including NCL/nucleolin and NPM1. Since deletion of host NCL/nucleolin negatively impact on nuclear egress, UL24 supposedly acts on this process through its effect on host nucleoli. From Human herpesvirus 1 (strain 17) (HHV-1) (Human herpes simplex virus 1).
   5178..6173    +  CDS            ΔTK: truncated herpes simplex virus thymidine kinase (Salomon et al., 1995) confers sensitivity to nucleoside analogs such as acyclovir or ganciclovir
   6228..6349    -  polyA_signal   SV40 poly(A) signal: SV40 polyadenylation signal
   6372..6440    -  CDS            large T antigen (fragment): large T antigen from SV40 (simian virus 40)
   6656..7244    -  rep_origin     ori: high-copy-number ColE1/pMB1/pBR322/pUC origin of replication
   7415..8276    -  CDS            AmpR (fragment): β-lactamase; bla; confers resistance to ampicillin, carbenicillin, and related antibiotics
   8277..8381    -  promoter       AmpR promoter: bla
