[The description below was written by a language model from this plasmid's Addgene catalogue record and pLannotate feature annotations shown in this document.]
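Description:
pSP2-96-merTetO-EFS-BLaR is an approximately 8.5 kb mammalian plasmid built on the pSP2 backbone. It serves as a source of an optimized 96-copy Tet operator (TetO) array for tagging and imaging chosen genomic loci in live cells. In bacteria it is maintained through a ColE1/pMB1-type origin and an ampicillin resistance gene. A rop gene is also annotated, consistent with the low copy number recorded for the plasmid. The catalogue lists a recombination-reducing host strain, as is usual for highly repetitive DNA.

The feature table shows a long run of closely spaced, roughly 20 bp hits that spans the numbering origin of the circular sequence. They are variously labelled as fragments of PLtetO-1, tight TRE, H1-2O2 or simply tet operator. These are best read as the individual TetO sites of the array rather than as functional promoters. Immediately downstream is a cassette flanked by two loxP sites in the same orientation. In it, the short EF-1α core promoter (EFS-NS) drives blasticidin S deaminase, followed by an SV40 polyadenylation signal, so integrants can be selected with blasticidin and the marker later excised with Cre. A short "yokD" fragment annotated in this cassette is probably an incidental homology match.

Outside the floxed region, a second EF-1α core promoter drives a truncated HSV thymidine kinase, with an SV40 poly(A) signal annotated nearby. This gene confers ganciclovir sensitivity and could allow counter-selection against backbone integration, although the record does not state this use. The associated publication title indicates CRISPR/Cas9-mediated knock-in of the repeat at endogenous loci. No homology arms are annotated or described in the record, and the fluorescent TetR fusion needed to visualise the array would have to be supplied separately.
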