Addgene plasmid #118713: pSP2-96-merTetO-EFS-BLaR
Purpose: Contains an optimized 96-mer TetO repeat for imaging of desired loci
Depositing lab: Huimin Zhao. Depositing organization: University of Illinois at Urbana-Champaign. Publication: CRISPR/Cas9-mediated knock-in of an optimized TetO repeat for live cell imaging of endogenous loci. Tasan I, Sustackova G, Zhang L, Kim J, Sivaguru M, HamediRad M, Wang Y, Genova J, Ma J, Belmont AS, Zhao H. Nucleic Acids Res. 2018 Jun 15. pii: 5038283. doi: 10.1093/nar/gky501. PubMed 29912475.
Backbone
  Vector backbone: pSP2
  Total vector size (bp): 8485
  Vector type: Mammalian Expression
  Selectable markers: Blasticidin
Growth in bacteria
  Bacterial resistance: Ampicillin, 100 μg/mL
  Growth temperature: 37°C
  Growth strain: NEB Stable
  Copy number: Low Copy
Gene/Insert 1
  Gene/Insert name: Blasticidin resistance gene
  Insert size (bp): 880
  Cloning method: Restriction Enzyme; 5′ cloning site HindIII (not destroyed); 3′ cloning site BstBI (not destroyed)
  Sequencing primers: 5′ ATATACTAGGGAGATGAATTTCC; 3′ CTTAAGCTAGCAGCGCTCTCG
Gene/Insert 2
  Gene/Insert name: EFS-NS promoter
  Insert size (bp): 278
  Promoter: EFS-NS
  Cloning method: Restriction Enzyme; 5′ cloning site NdeI (not destroyed); 3′ cloning site HindIII (not destroyed)
  Sequencing primers: 5′ ATATACTAGGGAGATGAATTTCC
Resource information
  A portion of this plasmid was derived from a plasmid made by: 96-mer TetO sequence was cloned by Gabriela Sustackova (laboratory of Prof. Andrew Belmont)
Terms and licenses: Academic/Nonprofit Terms; Industry Terms: Not Available to Industry
How to cite: pSP2-96-merTetO-EFS-BLaR was a gift from Huimin Zhao (Addgene plasmid # 118713 ; http://n2t.net/addgene:118713 ; RRID:Addgene_118713)
